Addgene plasmid #59152: pLentiPGK Puro DEST p38KTRClover
Purpose: Lentiviral vector to express p38 KTR mClover under PGK promoter (With Puromycin Resistance)
Depositing lab: Markus Covert. Depositing organization: Stanford University. Publication: High-sensitivity measurements of multiple kinase activities in live single cells. Regot S, Hughey JJ, Bajar BT, Carrasco S, Covert MW. Cell. 2014 Jun 19;157(7):1724-34. doi: 10.1016/j.cell.2014.04.039. PubMed 24949979.
Backbone
  Vector backbone: pLENTI PGK Puro DEST (w529-2)
  Backbone manufacturer: Eric Campeau Lab (Addgene Plasmid 19068)
  Vector type: Mammalian Expression, Lentiviral
  Selectable markers: Puromycin
Growth in bacteria
  Bacterial resistance: Ampicillin, 100 μg/mL
  Growth temperature: 30°C
  Growth strain: Stbl3
  Copy number: Unknown
Gene/Insert
  Gene/Insert name: p38 Kinase Translocation Reporter
  Species: H. sapiens (human), M. musculus (mouse)
  Entrez Gene: MAPK14 (a.k.a. CSBP, CSBP1, CSBP2, CSPB1, EXIP, Mxi2, PRKM14, PRKM15, RK, SAPK2A, p38, p38ALPHA)
  Promoter: PGK
  Cloning method: Gateway Cloning
  Sequencing primers: 5′ CGTCGCCGTCCAGCTCGACCAG
Terms and licenses: Academic/Nonprofit Terms; Industry Terms: Not Available to Industry
How to cite: pLentiPGK Puro DEST p38KTRClover was a gift from Markus Covert (Addgene plasmid # 59152 ; http://n2t.net/addgene:59152 ; RRID:Addgene_59152)
