[The description below was written by a language model from this plasmid's Addgene catalogue record and pLannotate feature annotations shown in this document.]
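Description:
pLentiPGK Puro DEST p38KTRClover is an HIV-1-derived lentiviral expression plasmid (8,854 nt in the sequenced record) built on the pLENTI PGK Puro DEST Gateway destination backbone. It is propagated in E. coli through a high-copy ColE1/pUC-type origin with ampicillin selection. An f1 origin and remnants of a pBluescript-type lac/T3/T7 region are also present. The viral genome is transcribed from an RSV enhancer/promoter placed upstream of a truncated 5' LTR, and it carries the Ψ packaging signal with a gag fragment, the RRE for Rev-dependent nuclear export, and the cPPT/CTS. A second truncated LTR lies downstream, followed by an SV40 polyadenylation signal and SV40 origin. This layout is characteristic of vectors in which the packaging functions are supplied in trans.

The payload sits between attB1 and attB2 sites left by Gateway recombination and is driven by the human PGK promoter. It encodes the p38 kinase translocation reporter, annotated as a fragment of MEF2C followed by a short match to a nuclear export signal and fused in frame to the green/yellow fluorescent protein Clover. MEF2C is a known p38 substrate, so this fragment presumably provides the kinase docking and phosphorylation region. In the KTR design, phosphorylation by the target kinase shifts the balance of nuclear import and export. p38 (MAPK14) activity can therefore be read out in live single cells as the nuclear-to-cytoplasmic distribution of fluorescence. A WPRE follows the reporter to enhance transcript expression. A separate mouse PGK promoter drives puromycin N-acetyltransferase, which allows selection of stably transduced mammalian cells.
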