Features (pLannotate 1.2.2; 32 found; start..end, strand, type, name):
      1..181     +  LTR            5' LTR (truncated): truncated 5' long terminal repeat (LTR) from HIV-1
    228..353     +  misc_feature   HIV-1 Ψ: packaging signal of human immunodeficiency virus type 1
    337..700     +  CDS            HIV-1 gag (fragment): gag protein from human immunodeficiency virus 1; gag
    846..1079    +  misc_feature   RRE: The Rev response element (RRE) of HIV-1 allows for Rev-dependent mRNA export from the nucleus to the cytoplasm.
   1456..1556    +  CDS            Rev (fragment): human immunodeficiency virus 1 (HIV-1) Rev protein; rev; enhances nuclear export of unspliced and incompletely spliced viral mRNAs
   1575..1692    +  misc_feature   cPPT/CTS: central polypurine tract and central termination sequence of HIV-1
   1712..1735    -  misc_feature   MCS (fragment): pBluescript multiple cloning site
   1738..2248    +  promoter       hPGK promoter: human phosphoglycerate kinase 1 promoter
   2303..2327    +  protein_bind   attB1: mutant version of attB; recombination site for the Gateway® BP reaction BP Clonase™
   2324..2482    +  CDS            MEF2C (fragment): MEF2C_HUMAN - Experimental evidence at protein level: Swiss-Prot protein existence level 1. Transcription activator which binds specifically to the MEF2 element present in the regulatory regions of many muscle-specific genes. Controls cardiac morphogenesis and myogenesis, and is also involved in vascular development. Enhances transcriptional activation mediated by SOX18. Plays an essential role in hippocampal-dependent learning and memory by suppressing the number of excitatory synapses and thus regulating basal and evoked synaptic transmission. Crucial for normal neuronal development, distrib
   2489..2505    +  CDS            NES (fragment): nuclear export signal from the HIV Rev protein (Fischer et al., 1995)
   2522..3205    +  CDS            Clover: Clover is a basic (constitutively fluorescent) green/yellow fluorescent protein published in 2012, derived from Aequorea victoria. It is reported to be a rapidly-maturing weak dimer with high acid sensitivity.
   3232..3256    -  protein_bind   attB2: mutant version of attB; recombination site for the Gateway® BP reaction BP Clonase™
   3287..3875    +  misc_feature   WPRE: woodchuck hepatitis virus posttranscriptional regulatory element
   3889..4388    +  promoter       PGK promoter: mouse phosphoglycerate kinase 1 promoter
   4409..5008    +  CDS            PuroR: puromycin N-acetyltransferase; pac from Streptomyces alboniger; confers resistance to puromycin
   5076..5213    +  CDS            nef (fragment): NEF_HV1LA - Experimental evidence at protein level: Swiss-Prot protein existence level 1. Extracellular Nef protein targets CD4(+) T-lymphocytes for apoptosis by interacting with CXCR4 surface receptors. From Human immunodeficiency virus type 1 group M subtype B (isolate Lai) (HIV-1).
   5199..5379    +  LTR            5' LTR (truncated): truncated 5' long terminal repeat (LTR) from HIV-1
   5451..5572    +  polyA_signal   SV40 poly(A) signal: SV40 polyadenylation signal
   5612..5747    +  rep_origin     SV40 ori: SV40 origin of replication
   5768..5786    -  promoter       T7 promoter: promoter for bacteriophage T7 RNA polymerase
   5794..5949    +  CDS            lacZα (fragment): LacZα fragment of β-galactosidase; lacZ fragment
   5954..6382    +  rep_origin     f1 ori (sequence partly withheld): f1 bacteriophage origin of replication; arrow indicates direction of (+) strand synthesis
   6435..6539    +  promoter       AmpR promoter: bla
   6540..7400    +  CDS            AmpR: β-lactamase; bla; confers resistance to ampicillin, carbenicillin, and related antibiotics
   7571..8159    +  rep_origin     ori: high-copy-number ColE1/pMB1/pBR322/pUC origin of replication
   8342..8434    +  CDS            lacI (fragment): lac repressor; lacI; The lac repressor binds to the lac operator to inhibit transcription in E. coli. This inhibition can be relieved by adding lactose or isopropyl-β-D-thiogalactopyranoside (IPTG).
   8447..8468    +  protein_bind   CAP binding site: CAP binding activates transcription in the presence of cAMP. E. coli catabolite activator protein
   8483..8513    +  promoter       lac promoter: promoter for the E. coli lac operon
   8521..8537    +  protein_bind   lac operator: The lac repressor binds to the lac operator to inhibit transcription in E. coli. This inhibition can be relieved by adding lactose or isopropyl-β-D-thiogalactopyranoside (IPTG). lac repressor encoded by lacI
   8582..8600    +  promoter       T3 promoter: promoter for bacteriophage T3 RNA polymerase
   8628..8854    +  promoter       RSV promoter: Rous sarcoma virus enhancer/promoter
>Addgene plasmid #59152 | pLentiPGK Puro DEST p38KTRClover | addgene full sequence | sequence record 329606 | Addgene NGS Result
GGGTCTCTCTGGTTAGACCAGATCTGAGCCTGGGAGCTCTCTGGCTAACTAGGGAACCCACTGCTTAAGC
CTCAATAAAGCTTGCCTTGAGTGCTTCAAGTAGTGTGTGCCCGTCTGTTGTGTGACTCTGGTAACTAGAG
ATCCCTCAGACCCTTTTAGTCAGTGTGGAAAATCTCTAGCAGTGGCGCCCGAACAGGGACTTGAAAGCGA
AAGGGAAACCAGAGGAGCTCTCTCGACGCAGGACTCGGCTTGCTGAAGCGCGCACGGCAAGAGGCGAGGG
GCGGCGACTGGTGAGTACGCCAAAAATTTTGACTAGCGGAGGCTAGAAGGAGAGAGATGGGTGCGAGAGC
GTCAGTATTAAGCGGGGGAGAATTAGATCGCGATGGGAAAAAATTCGGTTAAGGCCAGGGGGAAAGAAAA
AATATAAATTAAAACATATAGTATGGGCAAGCAGGGAGCTAGAACGATTCGCAGTTAATCCTGGCCTGTT
AGAAACATCAGAAGGCTGTAGACAAATACTGGGACAGCTACAACCATCCCTTCAGACAGGATCAGAAGAA
CTTAGATCATTATATAATACAGTAGCAACCCTCTATTGTGTGCATCAAAGGATAGAGATAAAAGACACCA
AGGAAGCTTTAGACAAGATAGAGGAAGAGCAAAACAAAAGTAAGACCACCGCACAGCAAGCGGCCGCTGA
TCTTCAGACCTGGAGGAGGAGATATGAGGGACAATTGGAGAAGTGAATTATATAAATATAAAGTAGTAAA
AATTGAACCATTAGGAGTAGCACCCACCAAGGCAAAGAGAAGAGTGGTGCAGAGAGAAAAAAGAGCAGTG
GGAATAGGAGCTTTGTTCCTTGGGTTCTTGGGAGCAGCAGGAAGCACTATGGGCGCAGCGTCAATGACGC
TGACGGTACAGGCCAGACAATTATTGTCTGGTATAGTGCAGCAGCAGAACAATTTGCTGAGGGCTATTGA
GGCGCAACAGCATCTGTTGCAACTCACAGTCTGGGGCATCAAGCAGCTCCAGGCAAGAATCCTGGCTGTG
GAAAGATACCTAAAGGATCAACAGCTCCTGGGGATTTGGGGTTGCTCTGGAAAACTCATTTGCACCACTG
CTGTGCCTTGGAATGCTAGTTGGAGTAATAAATCTCTGGAACAGATTTGGAATCACACGACCTGGATGGA
GTGGGACAGAGAAATTAACAATTACACAAGCTTAATACACTCCTTAATTGAAGAATCGCAAAACCAGCAA
GAAAAGAATGAACAAGAATTATTGGAATTAGATAAATGGGCAAGTTTGTGGAATTGGTTTAACATAACAA
ATTGGCTGTGGTATATAAAATTATTCATAATGATAGTAGGAGGCTTGGTAGGTTTAAGAATAGTTTTTGC
TGTACTTTCTATAGTGAATAGAGTTAGGCAGGGATATTCACCATTATCGTTTCAGACCCACCTCCCAACC
CCGAGGGGACCCGACAGGCCCGAAGGAATAGAAGAAGAAGGTGGAGAGAGAGACAGAGACAGATCCATTC
GATTAGTGAACGGATCTCGACGGTATCGGTTAACTTTTAAAAGAAAAGGGGGGATTGGGGGGTACAGTGC
AGGGGAAAGAATAGTAGACATAATAGCAACAGACATACAAACTAAAGAATTACAAAAACAAATTACAAAA
ATTCAAAATTTTATCGATCACGAGACTAGCCTCGAGAAGCTTGATATCGAATTCCACGGGGTTGGGGTTG
CGCCTTTTCCAAGGCAGCCCTGGGTTTGCGCAGGGACGCGGCTGCTCTGGGCGTGGTTCCGGGAAACGCA
GCGGCGCCGACCCTGGGTCTCGCACATTCTTCACGTCCGTTCGCAGCGTCACCCGGATCTTCGCCGCTAC
CCTTGTGGGCCCCCCGGCGACGCTTCCTGCTCCGCCCCTAAGTCGGGAAGGTTCCTTGCGGTTCGCGGCG
TGCCGGACGTGACAAACGGAAGCCGCACGTCTCACTAGTACCCTCGCAGACGGACAGCGCCAGGGAGCAA
TGGCAGCGCGCCGACCGCGATGGGCTGTGGCCAATAGCGGCTGCTCAGCAGGGCGCGCCGAGAGCAGCGG
CCGGGAAGGGGCGGTGCGGGAGGCGGGGTGTGGGGCGGTAGTGTGGGCCCTGTTCCTGCCCGCGCGGTGT
TCCGCATTCTGCAAGCCTCCGGAGCGCACGTCGGCAGTCGGCTCCCTCGTTGACCGAATCACCGACCTCT
CTCCCCAGGGGGATCCACCGGTTCGTCGACTAGTCCAGTGTGGTGGAATTCTGCAGATATCAACAAGTTT
GTACAAAAAAGCAGGCTCCACCATGCGTAAGCCAGATCTCCGCGTTCTTATCCCACCTGGCAGCAAGAAC
ACGATGCCATCAGTGAATCAAAGGATAAATAACTCCAAGCGCTCGGCCGGTCTCAACGAAGACGAGTCGC
CATCTAAGAAGCTGGCGTCGCCGGAGGTGTCGTCAAGGCTGGAGCGCCTGACCCTCCAGTCCAGCACTAG
TATGGTGAGCAAGGGCGAGGAGCTGTTCACCGGGGTTGTGCCCATCCTGGTCGAGCTGGACGGCGACGTA
AACGGCCACAAGTTCAGCGTCCGCGGCGAGGGCGAGGGCGATGCCACCAACGGCAAGCTGACCCTGAAGT
TCATCTGCACCACCGGCAAGCTGCCCGTGCCCTGGCCCACCCTCGTGACCACCTTCGGCTACGGCGTGGC
CTGCTTCAGCCGCTACCCCGACCACATGAAGCAGCACGACTTCTTCAAGTCCGCCATGCCCGAAGGCTAC
GTCCAGGAGCGCACCATCTCTTTCAAGGACGACGGTACCTACAAGACCCGCGCCGAGGTGAAGTTCGAGG
GCGACACCCTGGTGAACCGCATCGAGCTGAAGGGCATCGACTTCAAGGAGGACGGCAACATCCTGGGGCA
CAAGCTGGAGTACAACTTCAACAGCCACAACGTCTATATCACGGCCGACAAGCAGAAGAACGGCATCAAG
GCTAACTTCAAGATCCGCCACAACGTTGAGGACGGCAGCGTGCAGCTCGCCGACCACTACCAGCAGAACA
CCCCCATCGGCGACGGCCCCGTGCTGCTGCCCGACAACCACTACCTGAGCCATCAGTCCGCCCTGAGCAA
AGACCCCAACGAGAAGCGCGATCACATGGTCCTGCTGGAGTTCGTGACCGCCGCCTAAGCGGCCGCACTC
GAGATATCTAGACCCAGCTTTCTTGTACAAAGTGGTTGATATCCAGCACAGTGGCGGCCGCTCGACAATC
AACCTCTGGATTACAAAATTTGTGAAAGATTGACTGGTATTCTTAACTATGTTGCTCCTTTTACGCTATG
TGGATACGCTGCTTTAATGCCTTTGTATCATGCTATTGCTTCCCGTATGGCTTTCATTTTCTCCTCCTTG
TATAAATCCTGGTTGCTGTCTCTTTATGAGGAGTTGTGGCCCGTTGTCAGGCAACGTGGCGTGGTGTGCA
CTGTGTTTGCTGACGCAACCCCCACTGGTTGGGGCATTGCCACCACCTGTCAGCTCCTTTCCGGGACTTT
CGCTTTCCCCCTCCCTATTGCCACGGCGGAACTCATCGCCGCCTGCCTTGCCCGCTGCTGGACAGGGGCT
CGGCTGTTGGGCACTGACAATTCCGTGGTGTTGTCGGGGAAGCTGACGTCCTTTCCATGGCTGCTCGCCT
GTGTTGCCACCTGGATTCTGCGCGGGACGTCCTTCTGCTACGTCCCTTCGGCCCTCAATCCAGCGGACCT
TCCTTCCCGCGGCCTGCTGCCGGCTCTGCGGCCTCTTCCGCGTCTTCGCCTTCGCCCTCAGACGAGTCGG
ATCTCCCTTTGGGCCGCCTCCCCGCCTGGAATTCTACCGGGTAGGGGAGGCGCTTTTCCCAAGGCAGTCT
GGAGCATGCGCTTTAGCAGCCCCGCTGGGCACTTGGCGCTACACAAGTGGCCTCTGGCCTCGCACACATT
CCACATCCACCGGTAGGCGCCAACCGGCTCCGTTCTTTGGTGGCCCCTTCGCGCCACCTTCTACTCCTCC
CCTAGTCAGGAAGTTCCCCCCCGCCCCGCAGCTCGCGTCGTGCAGGACGTGACAAATGGAAGTAGCACGT
CTCACTAGTCTCGTGCAGATGGACAGCACCGCTGAGCAATGGAAGCGGGTAGGCCTTTGGGGCAGCGGCC
AATAGCAGCTTTGCTCCTTCGCTTTCTGGGCTCAGAGGCTGGGAAGGGGTGGGTCCGGGGGCGGGCTCAG
GGGCGGGCTCAGGGGCGGGGCGGGCGCCCGAAGGTCCTCCGGAGGCCCGGCATTCTGCACGCTTCAAAAG
CGCACGTCTGCCGCGCTGTTCTCCTCTTCCTCATCTCCGGGCCTTTCGACCTGCAGCCCAAGCTTACCAT
GACCGAGTACAAGCCCACGGTGCGCCTCGCCACCCGCGACGACGTCCCCAGGGCCGTACGCACCCTCGCC
GCCGCGTTCGCCGACTACCCCGCCACGCGCCACACCGTCGATCCGGACCGCCACATCGAGCGGGTCACCG
AGCTGCAAGAACTCTTCCTCACGCGCGTCGGGCTCGACATCGGCAAGGTGTGGGTCGCGGACGACGGCGC
CGCGGTGGCGGTCTGGACCACGCCGGAGAGCGTCGAAGCGGGGGCGGTGTTCGCCGAGATCGGCCCGCGC
ATGGCCGAGTTGAGCGGTTCCCGGCTGGCCGCGCAGCAACAGATGGAAGGCCTCCTGGCGCCGCACCGGC
CCAAGGAGCCCGCGTGGTTCCTGGCCACCGTCGGCGTCTCGCCCGACCACCAGGGCAAGGGTCTGGGCAG
CGCCGTCGTGCTCCCCGGAGTGGAGGCGGCCGAGCGCGCCGGGGTGCCCGCCTTCCTGGAGACCTCCGCG
CCCCGCAACCTCCCCTTCTACGAGCGGCTCGGCTTCACCGTCACCGCCGACGTCGAGGTGCCCGAAGGAC
CGCGCACCTGGTGCATGACCCGCAAGCCCGGTGCCTGACGCCCGCCCCACGACCCGCAGCGCCCGACCGA
AAGGAGCGCACGACCCCATGCATCTCGAGGGCCCGGTACCTTTAAGACCAATGACTTACAAGGCAGCTGT
AGATCTTAGCCACTTTTTAAAAGAAAAGGGGGGACTGGAAGGGCTAGCTCACTCCCAACGAAGACAAGAT
CTGCTTTTTGCTTGTACTGGGTCTCTCTGGTTAGACCAGATCTGAGCCTGGGAGCTCTCTGGCTAACTAG
GGAACCCACTGCTTAAGCCTCAATAAAGCTTGCCTTGAGTGCTTCAAGTAGTGTGTGCCCGTCTGTTGTG
TGACTCTGGTAACTAGAGATCCCTCAGACCCTTTTAGTCAGTGTGGAAAATCTCTAGCAGTAGTAGTTCA
TGTCATCTTATTATTCAGTATTTATAACTTGCAAAGAAATGAATATCAGAGAGTGAGAGGAACTTGTTTA
TTGCAGCTTATAATGGTTACAAATAAAGCAATAGCATCACAAATTTCACAAATAAAGCATTTTTTTCACT
GCATTCTAGTTGTGGTTTGTCCAAACTCATCAATGTATCTTATCATGTCTGGCTCTAGCTATCCCGCCCC
TAACTCCGCCCATCCCGCCCCTAACTCCGCCCAGTTCCGCCCATTCTCCGCCCCATGGCTGACTAATTTT
TTTTATTTATGCAGAGGCCGAGGCCGCCTCGGCCTCTGAGCTATTCCAGAAGTAGTGAGGAGGCTTTTTT
GGAGGCCTAGGGACGTACCCAATTCGCCCTATAGTGAGTCGTATTACGCGCGCTCACTGGCCGTCGTTTT
ACAACGTCGTGACTGGGAAAACCCTGGCGTTACCCAACTTAATCGCCTTGCAGCACATCCCCCTTTCGCC
AGCTGGCGTAATAGCGAAGAGGCCCGCACCGATCGCCCTTCCCAACAGTTGCGCAGCCTGAATGGCGAAT
GGG
[124 nt withheld, positions 5954-6077]
C
[91 nt withheld, positions 6079-6169]
A
[49 nt withheld, positions 6171-6219]
CCTTTGACGTTGGAGTCCACGTTCTTT
[37 nt withheld, positions 6247-6283]
ACCCTATCTCGGTCTATTCTTTTGATTTATAAGGGATTTTGCCGATTTCGGCCTATTGGTTAAAAAATGA
GCTGATTTAACAAAAATTTAACGCGAATTTTAACAAAATATTAACGCTTACAATTTAGGTGGCACTTTTC
GGGGAAATGTGCGCGGAACCCCTATTTGTTTATTTTTCTAAATACATTCAAATATGTATCCGCTCATGAG
ACAATAACCCTGATAAATGCTTCAATAATATTGAAAAAGGAAGAGTATGAGTATTCAACATTTCCGTGTC
GCCCTTATTCCCTTTTTTGCGGCATTTTGCCTTCCTGTTTTTGCTCACCCAGAAACGCTGGTGAAAGTAA
AAGATGCTGAAGATCAGTTGGGTGCACGAGTGGGTTACATCGAACTGGATCTCAACAGCGGTAAGATCCT
TGAGAGTTTTCGCCCCGAAGAACGTTTTCCAATGATGAGCACTTTTAAAGTTCTGCTATGTGGCGCGGTA
TTATCCCGTATTGACGCCGGGCAAGAGCAACTCGGTCGCCGCATACACTATTCTCAGAATGACTTGGTTG
AGTACTCACCAGTCACAGAAAAGCATCTTACGGATGGCATGACAGTAAGAGAATTATGCAGTGCTGCCAT
AACCATGAGTGATAACACTGCGGCCAACTTACTTCTGACAACGATCGGAGGACCGAAGGAGCTAACCGCT
TTTTTGCACAACATGGGGGATCATGTAACTCGCCTTGATCGTTGGGAACCGGAGCTGAATGAAGCCATAC
CAAACGACGAGCGTGACACCACGATGCCTGTAGCAATGGCAACAACGTTGCGCAAACTATTAACTGGCGA
ACTACTTACTCTAGCTTCCCGGCAACAATTAATAGACTGGATGGAGGCGGATAAAGTTGCAGGACCACTT
CTGCGCTCGGCCCTTCCGGCTGGCTGGTTTATTGCTGATAAATCTGGAGCCGGTGAGCGTGGGTCTCGCG
GTATCATTGCAGCACTGGGGCCAGATGGTAAGCCCTCCCGTATCGTAGTTATCTACACGACGGGGAGTCA
GGCAACTATGGATGAACGAAATAGACAGATCGCTGAGATAGGTGCCTCACTGATTAAGCATTGGTAACTG
TCAGACCAAGTTTACTCATATATACTTTAGATTGATTTAAAACTTCATTTTTAATTTAAAAGGATCTAGG
TGAAGATCCTTTTTGATAATCTCATGACCAAAATCCCTTAACGTGAGTTTTCGTTCCACTGAGCGTCAGA
CCCCGTAGAAAAGATCAAAGGATCTTCTTGAGATCCTTTTTTTCTGCGCGTAATCTGCTGCTTGCAAACA
AAAAAACCACCGCTACCAGCGGTGGTTTGTTTGCCGGATCAAGAGCTACCAACTCTTTTTCCGAAGGTAA
CTGGCTTCAGCAGAGCGCAGATACCAAATACTGTTCTTCTAGTGTAGCCGTAGTTAGGCCACCACTTCAA
GAACTCTGTAGCACCGCCTACATACCTCGCTCTGCTAATCCTGTTACCAGTGGCTGCTGCCAGTGGCGAT
AAGTCGTGTCTTACCGGGTTGGACTCAAGACGATAGTTACCGGATAAGGCGCAGCGGTCGGGCTGAACGG
GGGGTTCGTGCACACAGCCCAGCTTGGAGCGAACGACCTACACCGAACTGAGATACCTACAGCGTGAGCT
ATGAGAAAGCGCCACGCTTCCCGAAGGGAGAAAGGCGGACAGGTATCCGGTAAGCGGCAGGGTCGGAACA
GGAGAGCGCACGAGGGAGCTTCCAGGGGGAAACGCCTGGTATCTTTATAGTCCTGTCGGGTTTCGCCACC
TCTGACTTGAGCGTCGATTTTTGTGATGCTCGTCAGGGGGGCGGAGCCTATGGAAAAACGCCAGCAACGC
GGCCTTTTTACGGTTCCTGGCCTTTTGCTGGCCTTTTGCTCACATGTTCTTTCCTGCGTTATCCCCTGAT
TCTGTGGATAACCGTATTACCGCCTTTGAGTGAGCTGATACCGCTCGCCGCAGCCGAACGACCGAGCGCA
GCGAGTCAGTGAGCGAGGAAGCGGAAGAGCGCCCAATACGCAAACCGCCTCTCCCCGCGCGTTGGCCGAT
TCATTAATGCAGCTGGCACGACAGGTTTCCCGACTGGAAAGCGGGCAGTGAGCGCAACGCAATTAATGTG
AGTTAGCTCACTCATTAGGCACCCCAGGCTTTACACTTTATGCTTCCGGCTCGTATGTTGTGTGGAATTG
TGAGCGGATAACAATTTCACACAGGAAACAGCTATGACCATGATTACGCCAAGCGCGCAATTAACCCTCA
CTAAAGGGAACAAAAGCTGGAGCTGCAAGCTTAATGTAGTCTTATGCAATACTCTTGTAGTCTTGCAACA
TGGTAACGATGAGTTAGCAACATGCCTTACAAGGAGAGAAAAAGCACCGTGCATGCCGATTGGTGGAAGT
AAGGTGGTACGATCGTGCCTTATTAGGAAGGCAACAGACGGGTCTGACATGGATTGGACGAACCACTGAA
TTGCCGCATTGCAGAGATATTGTATTTAAGTGCCTAGCTCGATACATAAAC
