>Addgene plasmid #59152 | pLentiPGK Puro DEST p38KTRClover | addgene partial sequence | sequence record 95746 | hPGK-F 5'-GTGTTCCGCATTCTGCAAG-3'
CGGCTCCCTCGTTGACCGAATCACCGACCTCTCTCCCCAGGGGGATCCACCGGTTCGTCGACTAGTCCAG
TGTGGTGGAATTCTGCAGATATCAACAAGTTTGTACAAAAAAGCAGGCTCCACCATGCGTAAGCCAGATC
TCCGCGTTCTTATCCCACCTGGCAGCAAGAACACGATGCCATCAGTGAATCAAAGGATAAATAACTCCAA
GCGCTCGGCCGGTCTCAACGAAGACGAGTCGCCATCTAAGAAGCTGGCGTCGCCGGAGGTGTCGTCAAGG
CTGGAGCGCCTGACCCTCCAGTCCAGCACTAGTATGGTGAGCAAGGGCGAGGAGCTGTTCACCGGGGTTG
TGCCCATCCTGGTCGAGCTGGACGGCGACGTAAACGGCCACAAGTTCAGCGTCCGCGGCGAGGGCGAGGG
CGATGCCACCAACGGCAAGCTGACCCTGAAGTTCATCTGCACCACCGGCAAGCTGCCCGTGCCCTGGCCC
ACCCTCGTGACCACCTTCGGCTACGGCGTGGCCTGCTTCAGCCGCTACCCCGACCACATGAAGCAGCACG
ACTTCTTCAAGTCCGCCATGCCCGAAGGCTACGTCCAGGAGCGCACCATCTCTTTCAAGGACGACGGTAC
CTACAAGAC
