>Addgene plasmid #59152 | pLentiPGK Puro DEST p38KTRClover | addgene partial sequence | sequence record 95748 | Futet-R 5'-CAAAGGCATTAAAGCAGCGT-3'
GTAAAAGGAGCAACATAGTTAAGAATACCAGTCAATCTTTCACAAATTTTGTAATCCAGAGGTTGATTGT
CGAGCGGCCGCCACTGTGCTGGATATCAACCACTTTGTACAAGAAAGCTGGGTCTAGATATCTCGAGTGC
GGCCGCTTAGGCGGCGGTCACGAACTCCAGCAGGACCATGTGATCGCGCTTCTCGTTGGGGTCTTTGCTC
AGGGCGGACTGATGGCTCAGGTAGTGGTTGTCGGGCAGCAGCACGGGGCCGTCGCCGATGGGGGTGTTCT
GCTGGTAGTGGTCGGCGAGCTGCACGCTGCCGTCCTCAACGTTGTGGCGGATCTTGAAGTTAGCCTTGAT
GCCGTTCTTCTGCTTGTCGGCCGTGATATAGACGTTGTGGCTGTTGAAGTTGTACTCCAGCTTGTGCCCC
AGGATGTTGCCGTCCTCCTTGAAGTCGATGCCCTTCAGCTCGATGCGGTTCACCAGGGTGTCGCCCTCGA
ACTTCACCTCGGCGCGGGTCTTGTAGGTACCGTCGTCCTTGAAAGAGATGGTGCGCTCCTGGACGTAGCC
TTCGGGCATGGCGGACTTGAAGAAGTCGTGCTGCTTCATGTGGTCGGGGTAGCG
