>Addgene plasmid #59152 | pLentiPGK Puro DEST p38KTRClover | addgene partial sequence | sequence record 96692 | mPGK-F 5'-cattctgcacgcttcaaaag-3'
GCTGTTCTCCTCTTCCTCATCTCCGGGCCTTTCGACCTGCAGCCCAAGCTTACCATGACCGAGTACAAGC
CCACGGTGCGCCTCGCCACCCGCGACGACGTCCCCAGGGCCGTACGCACCCTCGCCGCCGCGTTCGCCGA
CTACCCCGCCACGCGCCACACCGTCGATCCGGACCGCCACATCGAGCGGGTCACCGAGCTGCAAGAACTC
TTCCTCACGCGCGTCGGGCTCGACATCGGCAAGGTGTGGGTCGCGGACGACGGCGCCGCGGTGGCGGTCT
GGACCACGCCGGAGAGCGTCGAAGCGGGGGCGGTGTTCGCCGAGATCGGCCCGCGCATGGCCGAGTTGAG
CGGTTCCCGGCTGGCCGCGCAGCAACAGATGGAAGGCCTCCTGGCGCCGCACCGGCCCAAGGAGCCCGCG
TGGTTCCTGGCCACCGTCGGCGTCTCGCCCGACCACCAGGGCAAGGGTCTGGGCAGCGCCGTCGTGCTCC
CCGGAGTGGAGGCGGCCGAGCGCGCCGGGGTGCCCGCCTTCCTGGAGACCTCCGCGCCCCGCAACCTCCC
CTTCTACGAGCGGCTCGGCTTCACCGTCACCGCCGACGTCGAGGTGCCCGAAGGACCGCGCACCTGGTGC
ATGACCCGCAAGCCCGGTGCCTGACGCCCGCCCCACG
