>Addgene plasmid #59152 | pLentiPGK Puro DEST p38KTRClover | addgene partial sequence | sequence record 96693 | puro-variant-R 5'-gtgggcttgtactcggtcat-3'
AAGGCCCGGAGATGAGGAAGAGGAGAACAGCGCGGCAGACGTGCGCTTTTGAAGCGTGCAGAATGCCGGG
CCTCCGGAGGACCTTCGGGCGCCCGCCCCGCCCCTGAGCCCGCCCCTGAGCCCGCCCCCGGACCCACCCC
TTCCCAGCCTCTGAGCCCAGAAAGCGAAGGAGCAAAGCTGCTATTGGCCGCTGCCCCAAAGGCCTACCCG
CTTCCATTGCTCAGCGGTGCTGTCCATCTGCACGAGACTAGTGAGACGTGCTACTTCCATTTGTCACGTC
CTGCACGACGCGAGCTGCGGGGCGGGGGGGAACTTCCTGACTAGGGGAGGAGTAGAAGGTGGCGCGAAGG
GGCCACCAAAGAACGGAGCCGGTTGGCGCCTACCGGTGGATGTGGAATGTGTGCGAGGCCAGAGGCCACT
TGTGTAGCGCCAAGTGCCCAGCGGGGCTGCTAAAGCGCATGCTCCAGACTGCCTTGGGAAAAGCGCCTCC
CCTACCCGGTAGAATTCCAGGCGGGGAGGCGGCCCA
